Addgene plasmid #13691: cmv 16 E7 68CVQ
Depositing lab: Karl Munger. Depositing organization: Harvard Medical School.
Backbone
  Vector backbone: pCMV bam neo
  Backbone size w/o insert (bp): 6550
  Vector type: Mammalian Expression
  Selectable markers: Neomycin (select with G418)
Growth in bacteria
  Bacterial resistance: Ampicillin, 100 μg/mL
  Growth temperature: 37°C
  Growth strain: DH5alpha
  Copy number: High Copy
Gene/Insert
  Gene/Insert name: HPV 16 E7 CVQ6870AAA (alt name: HPV 16 E7)
  Species: H. sapiens (human)
  Insert size (bp): 300
  Mutation: aa 68-70 changed from CVQ to AAA
  GenBank ID: AY089955
  Entrez Gene: E7 (a.k.a. HpV16gp2)
  Cloning method: Restriction Enzyme; 5′ cloning site BamH1 (not destroyed); 3′ cloning site BamH1 (destroyed during cloning)
  Sequencing primers: 5′ B glob intron-F; 3′ B glob-pA-R
Terms and licenses: Academic/Nonprofit Terms; Industry Terms: Not Available to Industry
How to cite: cmv 16 E7 68CVQ was a gift from Karl Munger (Addgene plasmid # 13691 ; http://n2t.net/addgene:13691 ; RRID:Addgene_13691)
