[The description below was written by a language model from this plasmid's Addgene catalogue record.]
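Description:
cmv 16 E7 68CVQ is a mammalian expression plasmid built on the pCMV bam neo backbone (about 6.55 kb without insert) that carries a mutant form of the human papillomavirus type 16 E7 oncoprotein. It is maintained in E. coli as a high-copy plasmid under ampicillin selection. A neomycin resistance marker allows G418 selection of transfected mammalian cells, so it can be used for stable line generation as well as transient expression. No feature table accompanies the record, so the origin of replication and the exact regulatory elements are not itemised. The backbone name implies a CMV promoter driving the insert, and the listed sequencing primers anneal to a beta-globin intron and a beta-globin polyadenylation region, suggesting that these elements flank the cloning site to support splicing and 3′ end processing of the transcript.

The insert is roughly 300 bp, consistent with the small full-length E7 coding sequence, and was cloned into the BamHI site, with the 5′ site retained and the 3′ site destroyed during cloning. Residues 68 to 70 are changed from Cys-Val-Gln to three alanines. These positions lie in the C-terminal portion of E7, which in the wild-type protein forms a zinc-binding domain. The catalogue lists the species as human, although the gene is of viral origin. No epitope tag or reporter is recorded. The record does not state a specific purpose, but a construct of this kind is typically used alongside wild-type E7 and other mutants in structure–function studies that map which regions of the protein are needed for its cellular interactions and transforming activities.
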