>Addgene plasmid #13691 | cmv 16 E7 68CVQ | addgene partial sequence | sequence record 99773 | Bglob-intron-F 5'-ctggtcatcatcctgccttt-3'
ATGATATACACTGTTTGAGATGAGGATAAAATACTCTGAGTCCAAACCGGGCCCCTCTGCTAACCATGTT
CATGCCTTCTTCTCTTTCCTACAGCTCCTGGGCAACGTGCTGGTTGTTGTGCTGTCTCATCATTTTGGCA
AAGAATTCCTCGACGGATCCACCATGCATGGAGATACACCTACATTGCATGAATATATGTTAGATTTGCA
ACCAGAGACAACTGATCTCTACTGTTATGAGCAATTAAATGACAGCTCAGAGGAGGAGGATGAAATAGAT
GGTCCAGCTGGACAAGCAGAACCGGACAGAGCCCATTACAATATTGTAACCTTTTGTTGCAAGTGTGACT
CTACGCTTCGGTTGGCTGCTGCAAGTACTCACGTAGACATTCGTACTTTGGAAGACCTGTTAATGGGCAC
ACTAGGAATTGTGTGCCCCATCTGTTCTCAGAAACCATAAAGATCCGTCGAGGAATTCACTCCTCAGGTG
CAGGCTGCCTATCAGAAGGTGGTGGCTGGTGTGGCCAATGCCCTGGCTCACAAATACCACTGAGATCTTT
TTCCCTCTGCCAAAAATTATGGGGACATCATGAAGCCCCTTGAGCATCTGACTTCTGGCTAATAAAGGAA
ATTTATTTTCATTGCAATAGTGTGTTGGAATTTTTTGTGTCTCTCACTCGGAAGGACATATGGGAGGGCA
AATCATTTAAAACATCAGAATGAGTATTTGGTTTAGAGTTTGGCAACATATGCCCATATGCTGGCTGCCA
TGAACAAAGGTTGGCTATAAAGAGGTCATCAGTATATGAAACAGCCCCCTGCTGTCCATTCCTTATTCCA
TAGAAAAGCCTTGACTTGAGGTTAGATTTTTTTTATATTTTGTTTTGTGTTATTTTTTTCTTTAACATCC
CTAAAATTTTCCTTACATGTTTTACTAGCCAGATTTTTCCTCCTCTCCTGACTACTCCCAGTCATAGCTG
TCCCTCTTCTCTTATGGAGATCCCTCGACGGATCGGCCGCAATTCGTAATCATGTCATAGCTGTTTCCT
