>Addgene plasmid #13691 | cmv 16 E7 68CVQ | addgene partial sequence | sequence record 99774 | Bglob-pA-R 5'-ttttggcagagggaaaaaga-3'
GTGAGCCAGGGCATTGGCCACACCAGCCACCACCTTCTGATAGGCAGCCTGCACCTGAGGAGTGAATTCC
TCGACGGATCTTTATGGTTTCTGAGAACAGATGGGGCACACAATTCCTAGTGTGCCCATTAACAGGTCTT
CCAAAGTACGAATGTCTACGTGAGTACTTGCAGCAGCCAACCGAAGCGTAGAGTCACACTTGCAACAAAA
GGTTACAATATTGTAATGGGCTCTGTCCGGTTCTGCTTGTCCAGCTGGACCATCTATTTCATCCTCCTCC
TCTGAGCTGTCATTTAATTGCTCATAACAGTAGAGATCAGTTGTCTCTGGTTGCAAATCTAACATATATT
CATGCAATGTAGGTGTATCTCCATGCATGGTGGATCCGTCGAGGAATTCTTTGCCAAAATGATGAGACAG
CACAACAACCAGCACGTTGCCCAGGAGCTGTAGGAAAGAGAAGAAGGCATGAACATGGTTAGCAGAGGGG
CCCGGTTTGGACTCAGAGTATTTTATCCTCATCTCAAACAGTGTATATCATTGTAACCATAAAGAGAAAG
GCAGGATGATGACCAGGGTGTAGTTGTTTCTACCAATAAGAATATTTCCACGCCAGCCAGAATTTATATG
CAGAAATATTCTACCTTATCATTTAATTATAACAATTGTTCTCTAAAACTGTGCTGAAGTACAATATAAT
ATACCCTGATTGCCTTGAAAAAAAAGTGATTAGAGAAAGTACTTACAATCTGACAAATAAACAAAAGTGA
ATTTAAAAATTCGTTACAAATGCAAGCTAAAGTTTAACGAAAAAGTTACAGAAAATGAAAAGAAAATAAG
AGGAGACAATGGTTGTCAACAGAGTAGAAAGTGAAAGAAACAAAATTATCATGAGGGTCCATGGTGATAC
AAGGGACATCTTCCCATTCTAAACAACACCCTGAAAACTTTGCCCCCTCCATATAACATGAATTTTACAA
TAGCGAAAAAGAAAGAACAATCAAGGGTCCCCAAACTCACCCTGAAGTTCTCAG
